Addgene plasmid #174671: 6xHis-MBP-huBsCas12a
Purpose: Expresses 6xHis-MBP tagged BsCas12a
Depositing lab: Piyush Jain. Depositing organization: University of Florida. Publication: A Combinatorial Approach towards Adaptability of 22 Functional Cas12a Orthologs for Nucleic Acid Detection in Clinical Samples. Nguyen LT, Macaluso NC, Jain PK. medRxiv 2021.07.21 10.1101/2021.07.21.21260653.
Backbone
  Vector backbone: pET
  Backbone manufacturer: Scott Gradia Lab
  Backbone size w/o insert (bp): 6462
  Vector type: Bacterial Expression, CRISPR, Synthetic Biology
Growth in bacteria
  Bacterial resistance: Kanamycin, 50 μg/mL
  Growth temperature: 37°C
  Growth strain: DH5alpha
  Growth instructions: Use of strain Rosetta™ 2(DE3)pLysS for expression is highly recommended
  Copy number: Unknown
Gene/Insert
  Gene/Insert name: huBsCas12a (alt name: huBsCpf1)
  Species: Butyrivibrio sp. NC3005
  Insert size (bp): 3618
  Promoter: T7
  Tag / fusion protein: 6xHis, MBP, TEV, NLS (N terminal on insert); NLS, 3xHA, T2A, EGFP, 6xHis (C terminal on insert)
  Cloning method: Gibson Cloning
Terms and licenses: Academic/Nonprofit Terms; Industry Terms: Not Available to Industry
Depositor comments: The vector is obtained from Scott Gradia Lab (Addgene #29656) while the gene is obtained from Wei Li Lab (Addgene #123633) . Read the preprint on medRxiv here: https://www.medrxiv.org/content/10.1101/2021.07.21.21260653v1
How to cite: 6xHis-MBP-huBsCas12a was a gift from Piyush Jain (Addgene plasmid # 174671 ; http://n2t.net/addgene:174671 ; RRID:Addgene_174671)
