[The description below was written by a language model from this plasmid's Addgene catalogue record and pLannotate feature annotations shown in this document.]
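Description:
6xHis-MBP-huBsCas12a is a pET-based bacterial expression plasmid for producing recombinant Cas12a (Cpf1) from Butyrivibrio sp. NC3005, using a humanised ("hu") coding sequence that was moved by Gibson cloning from an earlier plasmid into a His-MBP expression backbone. The sequenced plasmid is about 11 kb. It replicates through a ColE1/pBR322-type origin with the rop gene and bom region retained, carries an f1 origin, and is selected with kanamycin through an aminoglycoside phosphotransferase gene. Short tetracycline-resistance fragments in the annotation are remnants of the pBR322-derived backbone rather than functional markers.

Expression is driven by a T7 promoter with an adjacent lac operator and the T7 gene 10 ribosome binding site. A plasmid-borne lacI gene supplies repressor, so transcription is IPTG-inducible in hosts that provide T7 RNA polymerase; the record recommends a DE3 strain for expression. The open reading frame begins with a 6xHis tag and cytosolic maltose-binding protein, which aid affinity purification and solubility, followed, according to the catalogue entry, by a TEV protease site and a nuclear localisation signal ahead of the nuclease. The annotation software did not label the Cas12a coding region itself, which should occupy the unannotated stretch between MBP and EGFP; a tiny "miniSOG" hit there is probably spurious. Downstream, the record lists an NLS, 3xHA, T2A, EGFP and a further His tag, elements apparently carried over from the source construct, and the unit ends at a T7 terminator. The associated work surveyed Cas12a orthologs for nucleic acid detection, so the plasmid likely serves to purify BsCas12a for such assays.
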