Features (pLannotate 1.2.2; 22 found; start..end, strand, type, name):
    446..467     +  protein_bind   CAP binding site: CAP binding activates transcription in the presence of cAMP. E. coli catabolite activator protein
    482..773     +  CDS            TcR (fragment): tetracycline efflux protein; tet; confers resistance to tetracycline
    845..1225    -  CDS            YPB1_ECOLX: Protein predicted: Swiss-Prot protein existence level 4. From Escherichia coli.
   1242..1433    +  CDS            rop: Rop protein, which maintains plasmids at low copy number; rop
   1535..1674    +  misc_feature   bom: basis of mobility region from pBR322
   1860..2448    -  rep_origin     ori: high-copy-number ColE1/pMB1/pBR322/pUC origin of replication
   2570..3385    +  CDS            KanR: aminoglycoside phosphotransferase; aph(3')-Ia; confers resistance to kanamycin in bacteria or G418 (Geneticin®) in eukaryotes
   3394..3451    -  promoter       AmpR promoter (fragment): bla
   3505..3933    -  rep_origin     f1 ori (sequence partly withheld): f1 bacteriophage origin of replication; arrow indicates direction of (+) strand synthesis
   3970..4017    -  terminator     T7 terminator: transcription terminator for bacteriophage T7 RNA polymerase
   4025..4074    -  CDS            SET1 (fragment): solubility-enhancement tag derived from T7 phage gene 10B
   4084..4101    -  CDS            9xHis (fragment): 9xHis affinity tag
   4102..4818    -  CDS            EGFP: EGFP is a basic (constitutively fluorescent) green fluorescent protein published in 1996, derived from Aequorea victoria. It is reported to be a rapidly-maturing weak dimer with moderate acid sensitivity.
   8275..8298    -  CDS            miniSOG (fragment): mini singlet oxygen generator, a fluorescent flavoprotein suitable for correlated light and electron microscopy (Shu et al., 2011)
   8701..9801    -  CDS            MBP: maltose binding protein from E. coli; malE (mutated); This version of the gene does not encode a signal sequence, so MBP will remain in the cytosol.
   9811..9828    -  CDS            6xHis: 6xHis affinity tag
   9847..9869    -  RBS            RBS: efficient ribosome binding site from bacteriophage T7 gene 10 (Olins and Rangwala, 1989)
   9884..9908    -  protein_bind   lac operator: The lac repressor binds to the lac operator to inhibit transcription in E. coli. This inhibition can be relieved by adding lactose or isopropyl-β-D-thiogalactopyranoside (IPTG). lac repressor encoded by lacI
   9909..9927    -  promoter       T7 promoter: promoter for bacteriophage T7 RNA polymerase
   9949..10228   +  CDS            TcR (fragment): tetracycline efflux protein; tet; confers resistance to tetracycline
  10236..10313   +  promoter       lacI promoter: lacI
  10314..433     +  CDS            lacI (across the origin): lac repressor; lacI; The lac repressor binds to the lac operator to inhibit transcription in E. coli. This inhibition can be relieved by adding lactose or isopropyl-β-D-thiogalactopyranoside (IPTG).
>Addgene plasmid #174671 | 6xHis-MBP-huBsCas12a | addgene full sequence | sequence record 364005 | Addgene NGS Result
AGGCGACTGGAGTGCCATGTCCGGTTTTCAACAAACCATGCAAATGCTGAATGAGGGTATCGTTCCCACT
GCGATGCTGGTTGCCAACGATCAGATGGCGCTGGGCGCAATGCGCGCCATTACCGAGTCCGGGCTGCGCG
TTGGTGCGGATATCTCGGTAGTGGGATACGACGATACCGAAGACAGCTCATGTTATATCCCGCCGTTAAC
CACCATCAAACAGGATTTTCGCCTGCTGGGGCAAACCAGCGTGGACCGCTTGCTGCAACTCTCTCAGGGC
CAGGCGGTGAAGGGCAATCAGCTGTTGCCCGTCTCACTGGTGAAAAGAAAAACCACCCTGGCGCCCAATA
CGCAAACCGCCTCTCCCCGCGCGTTGGCCGATTCATTAATGCAGCTGGCACGACAGGTTTCCCGACTGGA
AAGCGGGCAGTGAGCGCAACGCAATTAATGTAAGTTAGCTCACTCATTAGGCACCGGGATCTCGACCGAT
GCCCTTGAGAGCCTTCAACCCAGTCAGCTCCTTCCGGTGGGCGCGGGGCATGACTATCGTCGCCGCACTT
ATGACTGTCTTCTTTATCATGCAACTCGTAGGACAGGTGCCGGCAGCGCTCTGGGTCATTTTCGGCGAGG
ACCGCTTTCGCTGGAGCGCGACGATGATCGGCCTGTCGCTTGCGGTATTCGGAATCTTGCACGCCCTCGC
TCAAGCCTTCGTCACTGGTCCCGCCACCAAACGTTTCGGCGAGAAGCAGGCCATTATCGCCGGCATGGCG
GCCCCACGGGTGCGCATGATCGTGCTCCTGTCGTTGAGGACCCGGCTAGGCTGGCGGGGTTGCCTTACTG
GTTAGCAGAATGAATCACCGATACGCGAGCGAACGTGAAGCGACTGCTGCTGCAAAACGTCTGCGACCTG
AGCAACAACATGAATGGTCTTCGGTTTCCGTGTTTCGTAAAGTCTGGAAACGCGGAAGTCAGCGCCCTGC
ACCATTATGTTCCGGATCTGCATCGCAGGATGCTGCTGGCTACCCTGTGGAACACCTACATCTGTATTAA
CGAAGCGCTGGCATTGACCCTGAGTGATTTTTCTCTGGTCCCGCCGCATCCATACCGCCAGTTGTTTACC
CTCACAACGTTCCAGTAACCGGGCATGTTCATCATCAGTAACCCGTATCGTGAGCATCCTCTCTCGTTTC
ATCGGTATCATTACCCCCATGAACAGAAATCCCCCTTACACGGAGGCATCAGTGACCAAACAGGAAAAAA
CCGCCCTTAACATGGCCCGCTTTATCAGAAGCCAGACATTAACGCTTCTGGAGAAACTCAACGAGCTGGA
CGCGGATGAACAGGCAGACATCTGTGAATCGCTTCACGACCACGCTGATGAGCTTTACCGCAGCTGCCTC
GCGCGTTTCGGTGATGACGGTGAAAACCTCTGACACATGCAGCTCCCGGAGACGGTCACAGCTTGTCTGT
AAGCGGATGCCGGGAGCAGACAAGCCCGTCAGGGCGCGTCAGCGGGTGTTGGCGGGTGTCGGGGCGCAGC
CATGACCCAGTCACGTAGCGATAGCGGAGTGTATACTGGCTTAACTATGCGGCATCAGAGCAGATTGTAC
TGAGAGTGCACCATTGCGGTGTGAAATACCGCACAGATGCGTAAGGAGAAAATACCGCATCAGGCGCTCT
TCCGCTTCCTCGCTCACTGACTCGCTGCGCTCGGTCGTTCGGCTGCGGCGAGCGGTATCAGCTCACTCAA
AGGCGGTAATACGGTTATCCACAGAATCAGGGGATAACGCAGGAAAGAACATGTGAGCAAAAGGCCAGCA
AAAGGCCAGGAACCGTAAAAAGGCCGCGTTGCTGGCGTTTTTCCATAGGCTCCGCCCCCCTGACGAGCAT
CACAAAAATCGACGCTCAAGTCAGAGGTGGCGAAACCCGACAGGACTATAAAGATACCAGGCGTTTCCCC
CTGGAAGCTCCCTCGTGCGCTCTCCTGTTCCGACCCTGCCGCTTACCGGATACCTGTCCGCCTTTCTCCC
TTCGGGAAGCGTGGCGCTTTCTCATAGCTCACGCTGTAGGTATCTCAGTTCGGTGTAGGTCGTTCGCTCC
AAGCTGGGCTGTGTGCACGAACCCCCCGTTCAGCCCGACCGCTGCGCCTTATCCGGTAACTATCGTCTTG
AGTCCAACCCGGTAAGACACGACTTATCGCCACTGGCAGCAGCCACTGGTAACAGGATTAGCAGAGCGAG
GTATGTAGGCGGTGCTACAGAGTTCTTGAAGTGGTGGCCTAACTACGGCTACACTAGAAGGACAGTATTT
GGTATCTGCGCTCTGCTGAAGCCAGTTACCTTCGGAAAAAGAGTTGGTAGCTCTTGATCCGGCAAACAAA
CCACCGCTGGTAGCGGTGGTTTTTTTGTTTGCAAGCAGCAGATTACGCGCAGAAAAAAAGGATCTCAAGA
AGATCCTTTGATCTTTTCTACGGGGTCTGACGCTCAGTGGAACGAAAACTCACGTTAAGGGATTTTGGTC
ATGAACAATAAAACTGTCTGCTTACATAAACAGTAATACAAGGGGTGTTATGAGCCATATTCAACGGGAA
ACGTCTTGCTCTAGGCCGCGATTAAATTCCAACATGGATGCTGATTTATATGGGTATAAATGGGCTCGCG
ATAATGTCGGGCAATCAGGTGCGACAATCTATCGATTGTATGGGAAGCCCGATGCGCCAGAGTTGTTTCT
GAAACATGGCAAAGGTAGCGTTGCCAATGATGTTACAGATGAGATGGTCAGACTAAACTGGCTGACGGAA
TTTATGCCTCTTCCGACCATCAAGCATTTTATCCGTACTCCTGATGATGCATGGTTACTCACCACTGCGA
TCCCCGGGAAAACAGCATTCCAGGTATTAGAAGAATATCCTGATTCAGGTGAAAACATTGTTGATGCGCT
GGCAGTGTTCCTGCGCCGGTTGCATTCGATTCCTGTTTGTAATTGTCCTTTTAACAGCGATCGCGTATTT
CGTCTCGCTCAGGCGCAATCACGAATGAATAACGGTTTGGTTGATGCGAGTGATTTTGATGACGAGCGTA
ATGGCTGGCCTGTTGAACAAGTCTGGAAAGAAATGCATAAACTTTTGCCATTCTCACCGGATTCAGTCGT
CACTCATGGTGATTTCTCACTTGATAACCTTATTTTTGACGAGGGGAAATTAATAGGTTGTATTGATGTT
GGACGAGTCGGAATCGCAGACCGATACCAGGATCTTGCCATCCTATGGAACTGCCTCGGTGAGTTTTCTC
CTTCATTACAGAAACGGCTTTTTCAAAAATATGGTATTGATAATCCTGATATGAATAAATTGCAGTTTCA
TTTGATGCTCGATGAGTTTTTCTAAGAATTAATTCATGAGCGGATACATATTTGAATGTATTTAGAAAAA
TAAACAAATAGGGGTTCCGCGCACATTTCCCCGAAAAGTGCCACCTGAAATTGTAAACGTTACTAGTTTG
TTAAAATTCGCGTTAAATTTTTGTTAAATCAGCTCATTTTTTAACCAATAGGCCGAAATCGGCAAAATCC
CTTATAAATCAAAAGAATAGACCGAGATAGGGT
[37 nt withheld, positions 3604-3640]
AAAGAACGTGGACTCCAACGTCAAAGG
[49 nt withheld, positions 3668-3716]
T
[91 nt withheld, positions 3718-3808]
G
[124 nt withheld, positions 3810-3933]
CCCATTCGCCAATCCGGATATAGTTCCTCCTTTCAGCAAAAAACCCCTCAAGACCCGTTTAGAGGCCCCA
AGGGGTTATGCTAGTTATTGCTCAGCGGTGGCAGCAGCCAACTCAGCTTCCTTTCGGGCTTTGTTAGCAG
CCGGATCTCAGTGGTGGTGGTGGTGGTGCTTGTACAGCTCGTCCATGCCGAGAGTGATCCCGGCGGCGGT
CACGAACTCCAGCAGGACCATGTGATCGCGCTTCTCGTTGGGGTCTTTGCTCAGGGCGGACTGGGTGCTC
AGGTAGTGGTTGTCGGGCAGCAGCACGGGGCCGTCGCCGATGGGGGTGTTCTGCTGGTAGTGGTCGGCGA
GCTGCACGCTGCCGTCCTCGATGTTGTGGCGGATCTTGAAGTTCACCTTGATGCCGTTCTTCTGCTTGTC
GGCCATGATATAGACGTTGTGGCTGTTGTAGTTGTACTCCAGCTTGTGCCCCAGGATGTTGCCGTCCTCC
TTGAAGTCGATGCCCTTCAGCTCGATGCGGTTCACCAGGGTGTCGCCCTCGAACTTCACCTCGGCGCGGG
TCTTGTAGTTGCCGTCGTCCTTGAAGAAGATGGTGCGCTCCTGGACGTAGCCTTCGGGCATGGCGGACTT
GAAGAAGTCGTGCTGCTTCATGTGGTCGGGGTAGCGGCTGAAGCACTGCACGCCGTAGGTCAGGGTGGTC
ACGAGGGTGGGCCAGGGCACGGGCAGCTTGCCGGTGGTGCAGATGAACTTCAGGGTCAGCTTGCCGTAGG
TGGCATCGCCCTCGCCCTCGCCGGACACGCTGAACTTGTGGCCGTTTACGTCGCCGTCCAGCTCGACCAG
GATGGGCACCACCCCGGTGAACAGCTCCTCGCCCTTGCTCACCATTGGGCCGGGATTCTCCTCCACGTCA
CCGCATGTTAGAAGACTTCCTCTGCCCTCTCCGCCGCCGGACCTGGATCCGGCGTAGTCTGGGACGTCAT
AAGGGTAGGAGCCTGCATAGTCAGGGACATCGTATGGGTATCCGGCATAATCTGGAACATCATAAGGGTA
TCTAGAGACTTTCCTCTTCTTCTTTGGGCTAGCCAGCAGGTGCAGCTGGGCGTACTTCAGCCACTCGGCG
TTGGTCATGCTCAGGTTCACCTTCTCGCCCTCGTCCTTCTGGCGGATCTGCTCCAGCACCCACAGGCCCT
TGCGGGCGATGTTGTAGGCGCCGTTGGCGTCGGCGTCCTTGGGCATGGTGCCCTCGCTGAACTCGCTGCA
GAAGAACTCGCCGCGGTCGTTCTTCACGGGGCTGATGATGTAGTCGCGGGTGCCGTCGCTGGTGCTGTTG
CGCATCTGCAGGGTCTGGTGCAGCAGGCGGAACAGGCGCTTGTAGAAGTCGGCCTCGGCCTTGCTGATGA
TGATCTCCTTGATGTCCTCGCCGTTCTCGTAGGGGATGCGGTACTGCTTGAACAGGCCCTTGATCTCGTC
GGTCACGTTGATCACCTTCTCGTCGAACAGGTTGTTCTTCTCGGGGTTGGGGTACTTGATGATGCGCTCG
CCGTTGGTGTACACGATCCACTTGCTGCGGATGCCGCAGGCCTTCTGGGTGAAGCTCTTGTAGTCGAAGC
TGAACTCGAACATGTCGTCCTTCTTGTTGAAGCGGATGAAGTCGAAGCCGTCGAAGAACTGCTTGGCCTT
CTCGATGTTCTCGTACTTGATGTAGAACAGGTTCACGAAGCCGGTGGTGGGGTCGATCTTGCTGGTCAGG
TAGGCGGGCACGTAGTAGATGATGCCGCTCTGCTTGCCCAGCTCGGCGAAGCTCTTGAACTTGCTGGTCA
GCTGCAGGGCGTTCAGGGCGCCGCCCATCTTCTCGGGGCTCACCTGCTCGCGGCTCTTGTCGATCACCAG
GTAGTTCAGCTTCTCGATCAGCATCTTCTCGAACTTCTGGTACACCTGCTTCTCCACCTTCTGGCGGCCG
CGCTTGAAGCCGAAGTTCAGGTCCTCCAGGCAGATGATGGCGTTGTACTTCAGCACCAGCTTGGCCACCA
CGTTCACCACCTGGCTCAGGTAGCCGGTCTTCAGCTCCTTGATGTTCTCGATGGTGTTCCAGTCCTTGCG
GGCCTTGTTGCGGTCGTCCTCGCGCTCGTCCAGCAGGGCGTGGTAGTTGGTCTCGATGTCGTACTCCTTG
TTGATGATGCTGTTCAGGCTGATCTGCTCCAGGATCTTGCCCTCGCTGTTGATCACCACCACGTACAGCA
GGTTGCGCTCGCCGCGGTCGATGCCGATCACGTTCACGTTGTCGTCGGTGCGCAGGGCGTTGTTGATCAC
GTCGTTGAAGCGGCGCACCTCGTCCACGCCGAAGTTCATGGTGATGGGGATGTGCAGGGTGAACTTGTAC
TTGCTGTAGCGCTTGTCCTTCACGATGTCGTAGCTGAAGGTGCTGGTCTCCTTCACCTTGGCGCGGTTGG
GGTTCTTGTTCTTGATGCCCTCGCCGGCCTTGTGGATCACCAGCTCGTTCTCGGCGATGCTGGCGGGGCG
GTAGAACACCTCGGCCTCGCCGTTCAGCTTGTACACCACGTTGTCCAGGTTGCGCTGGTCGAACAGCATC
ATGAAGTACAGGGTGTGCAGGTTCAGCTTGCCCTTGCTGTACTCGCTGAAGTCCTTGTTGTAGATCTGGA
ACAGGTACAGCTCGTTCTTCTCGATCAGGTCGTTGATGTAGCTCTCGTCGATGTCGGTGAAGGTCAGCTT
GTAGCCCTGCTTCTCCACCTCGCGGTAGAACTCGCTGATGTCGCGGTAGTCGGCGGTGTCGCTGAACTCG
AAGCCGAACTTGCTCCAGTCCTCGTGCTTCTTGATGCTCTCCTTGAAGAAGTCGATCAGGTTGTGGCAGT
CGTCGATGCTGAAGCTGGGGCCCTTCTTGTGGGTGCCCTTCTTGTAGTTGCTGTACAGCTCGGTGCTGGG
GTTGTAGTAGCCGATGTTGCTCTTGGCGAAGAACACCTTGGGCAGCATCTTGTTGCTGCCGGGCAGCAGC
TTGTAGTCCACCTTCTTGAACACGTTCTCGGTCTTGGCGGCGGGGGGGTTCACGAAGGCCTTGTTGGCGG
TGGTGTTCATGATGCCCAGGTAGTACTTGCCGTCCTTGAAGAACAGGATGCCCAGGTTGTCGGTCTCCTT
GTTCTTGTCCCAGCCGTTCAGCAGGGTGCTCTTGTTGAAGTTCAGCTTCACCTTCTCGGTGCTGAAGGGC
TTCTTGGTCAGGTAGTTGCGGGTCAGGTTGTACAGGCTGTCCACGGGGCGCAGCTGCTCCAGGGCCTCCT
CCTGGCCCACGTACACCACCAGGTTCTTCTCCAGCTCCTGGCCGCTGCCGTTGATCAGCTTGATGTCGTG
CTCCAGCTCCTTGATGCTGTCCAGGTAGTCCTTGATCACCTTCACGGCCTTGATGTTCTTGCTCAGCTTG
CGGCTGCTGTCGTGCTCGTTCACCACGATCTTCTCGAACTCGCCGTTGTAGATGCAGATCTTCTCGATGT
CCTCGCTGATGCGCTCGATGTAGTTCTCGATGGGGCTGATGTCCTCCTTGCTCAGGTTGCTCATCTGCTC
CAGGGTGTAGCTCTTGTTCTTCTTCAGCTCCTTCTGGCGCTTCTCGAAGTACTTGTCGTCCTTCTTCTTG
TTCTCGTTGGCCAGGTCGTACTCCTGGTTCAGCAGCTCGTCGAAGGCGCTCCAGCTGCCGAACACGATGT
TGCTCATGGTGGTCTTGCTCAGGTCGTTCTTCACGTACACGTTCTTGCCCTCGCTCTCGCGCAGGGCGTC
GAAGAAGATGTTGATCTTCTCGCTCTTCAGGTAGGTCATCAGCACGTTGCCGTAGGCGCCGATGCTGCTC
AGCAGGGTCTCGTCGTCCTTGAACTCGCCGATGAACACCTCCTCGCGGTCGCTCAGGATCTGCTTGTACA
GCACCTTCATCTTGGGGATCTTCTTGAACTCCTCCACCTTGTGGTTCTTCTGGTTGTACAGGTTGATGGC
GCTGTTCACCTTGCCGATCTGGTAGTTGTACATGTCGATGCCCTCCTGGGTCAGGGTCATGTTGAAGGTC
TCCACCATGAACAGGGCGTCCTGCTCCTCCTCCTCGATGCAGTCGGCCAGCACGCCGGCGGCCTTCACGA
AGGCGTAGCTCTTGATGTTGTCCAGGAACTTGGGCAGGTTCTCGTTGATCAGGCGGTAGGCCACGGTGCT
GCTCTTCTCCTCGTCGCTGTACAGGTTCTCGCGCACCTTGTTGTAGCTGGTGAAGTAGGTGTAGAAGTTG
CGGAAGCTCTCCAGGGCGTTGTAGTCCTCCTCGCTGATGCTGGGCAGCTTCTCCAGCAGGTCCAGGATGT
CCTTCTTGCCGATCTTGGTGTAGTTCTCGTGCTCCTTCAGGCGGCCGGTCACCTCGCGGCGCAGCAGGTC
CTGGGTCTTCTTGAACTCCTCGCGGTCCTCCACGTCCACGTGCTTCTTCAGGTAGATCTCGGCGGCCTGG
TTCAGGCTGGGCAGCATGTAGTTGTCCAGGGCCTCGTTGATCAGCTGCTTGTGGTACTCGTCCATGATGC
CCTTCACGTGCTCGTAGTCCTGCTTGCGCTTCACGTCGCTCTCCAGGATGTTGTTCTTGCGGATGTTCTC
CAGGGTCTTGCCGATGGGGATCAGCTCGTTGCGGATGGTCTTGCTCACGGGGTACTTCTTGGTCAGGTTC
TGGTAGTACATCCCGGGAACCTTCCTCTTCTTCTTGGGCATATTGGATTGGAAGTACAGGTTTTCCTCGA
TCCCATTAGTCTGCGCGTCTTTCAGGGCTTCATCGACAGTCTGACGACCGCTGGCGGCGTTGATCACCGC
AGTACGCACGGCATACCAGAAAGCGGACATCTGCGGGATGTTCGGCATGATTTCACCTTTCTGGGCGTTT
TCCATAGTGGCGGCAATACGTGGATCTTTCGCCAACTCTTCCTCGTAAGACTTCAGCGCTACGGCACCCA
GCGGTTTGTCTTTATTAACCGCTTCCAGACCTTCATCAGTCAGCAGATAGTTTTCGAGGAACTCTTTTGC
CAGCTCTTTGTTCGGACTGGCGGCGTTAATACCTGCGCTCAGCACGCCAACGAACGGTTTGGATGGTTGA
CCCTTGAAGGTCGGCAGTACCGTTACACCATAATTCACTTTGCTGGTGTCGATGTTGGACCATGCCCACG
GGCCGTTGATGGTCATCGCTGTTTCGCCTTTATTAAAGGCAGCTTCTGCGATGGAGTAATCGGTGTCTGC
ATTCATGTGTTTGTTTTTAATCAGGTCAACCAGGAAGGTCAGACCCGCTTTCGCGCCAGCGTTATCCACG
CCCACGTCTTTAATGTCGTACTTGCCGTTTTCATACTTGAACGCATAACCCCCGTCAGCAGCAATCAGCG
GCCAGGTGAAGTACGGTTCTTGCAGGTTGAACATCAGCGCGCTCTTACCTTTCGCTTTCAGTTCTTTATC
CAGCGCCGGGATCTCTTCCCAGGTTTTTGGCGGGTTCGGCAGCAGATCTTTGTTATAAATCAGCGATAAC
GCTTCAACAGCGATCGGGTAAGCAATCAGCTTGCCGTTGTAACGTACGGCATCCCAGGTAAACGGATACA
GCTTGTCCTGGAACGCTTTGTCCGGGGTGATTTCAGCCAACAGGCCAGATTGAGCGTAGCCACCAAAGCG
GTCGTGTGCCCAGAAGATAATGTCAGGGCCATCGCCAGTTGCCGCAACCTGTGGGAATTTCTCTTCCAGT
TTATCCGGATGCTCAACGGTGACTTTAATTCCGGTATCTTTCTCGAATTTCTTACCGACTTCAGCGAGAC
CGTTATAGCCTTTATCGCCGTTAATCCAGATTACCAGTTTACCTTCTTCGATTTTCATAGAAGAACCATG
GTGATGGTGATGGTGAGAAGAACCCATGGTATATCTCCTTCTTAAAGTTAAACAAAATTATTTCTAGAGG
GGAATTGTTATCCGCTCACAATTCCCCTATAGTGAGTCGTATTAATTTCGCGGGATCGAGATCTCGATCC
TCTACGCCGGACGCATCGTGGCCGGCATCACCGGCGCCACAGGTGCGGTTGCTGGCGCCTATATCGCCGA
CATCACCGATGGGGAAGATCGGGCTCGCCACTTCGGGCTCATGAGCGCTTGTTTCGGCGTGGGTATGGTG
GCAGGCCCCGTGGCCGGGGGACTGTTGGGCGCCATCTCCTTGCATGCACCATTCCTTGCGGCGGCGGTGC
TCAACGGCCTCAACCTACTACTGGGCTGCTTCCTAATGCAGGAGTCGCATAAGGGAGAGCGTCGAGATCC
CGGACACCATCGAATGGCGCAAAACCTTTCGCGGTATGGCATGATAGCGCCCGGAAGAGAGTCAATTCAG
GGTGGTGAATGTGAAACCAGTAACGTTATACGATGTCGCAGAGTATGCCGGTGTCTCTTATCAGACCGTT
TCCCGCGTGGTGAACCAGGCCAGCCACGTTTCTGCGAAAACGCGGGAAAAAGTGGAAGCGGCGATGGCGG
AGCTGAATTACATTCCCAACCGCGTGGCACAACAACTGGCGGGCAAACAGTCGTTGCTGATTGGCGTTGC
CACCTCCAGTCTGGCCCTGCACGCGCCGTCGCAAATTGTCGCGGCGATTAAATCTCGCGCCGATCAACTG
GGTGCCAGCGTGGTGGTGTCGATGGTAGAACGAAGCGGCGTCGAAGCCTGTAAAGCGGCGGTGCACAATC
TTCTCGCGCAACGCGTCAGTGGGCTGATCATTAACTATCCGCTGGATGACCAGGATGCCATTGCTGTGGA
AGCTGCCTGCACTAATGTTCCGGCGTTATTTCTTGATGTCTCTGACCAGACACCCATCAACAGTATTATT
TTCTCCCATGAAGACGGTACGCGACTGGGCGTGGAGCATCTGGTCGCATTGGGTCACCAGCAAATCGCGC
TGTTAGCGGGCCCATTAAGTTCTGTCTCGGCGCGTCTGCGTCTGGCTGGCTGGCATAAATATCTCACTCG
CAATCAAATTCAGCCGATAGCGGAACGGGA
